>Addgene plasmid #152063 | pGBW-m4134193 | depositor full sequence | sequence record 295075 | Full Sequence
CACCATGGAGAGCCTTGTCCCTGGTTTCAAC
[348 nt withheld, positions 32-379]
AACGGTAATAAAGGAGCTGGTGGCCATAGTTACGGCGCCGATCTAAAGTCATTTGACTTAGGCGACGAGC
TTGGCACTGATCCTTATGAAGATTTTCAAGAAAACTGGAACACTAAACATAGCAGTGGTGTTACCCGTGA
ACTCATGCGTGAGCTTAACGGAGAAAACCTTTACTTTCAGTCGGGGAAACCTATACCCAATCCACTTCTC
GGCTTAGATTCTACCTAAGCTAGCTTGACTGACTGAGATACAGCGTACCTTCAGCTCACAGACATGATAA
GATACATTGATGAGTTTGGACAAACCACAACTAGAATGCAGTGAAAAAAATGCTTTATTTGTGAAATTTG
TGATGCTATTGCTTTATTTGTAACCATTATAAGCTGCAATAAACAAGTTAACAACAACAATTGCATTCAT
TTTATGTTTCAGGTTCAGGGGGAGGTGTGGGAGGTTTTTTAAAGCAAGTAAAACCTCTACAAATGTGGTA
TTGGCCCATCTCTATCGGTATCGTAGCATAACCCCTTGGGGCCTCTAAACGGGTCTTGAGGGGTTTTTTG
TGCCCCTCGGGCCGGATTGCTATCTACCGGCATTGGCGCAGAAAAAAATGCCTGATGCGACGCTGCGCGT
CTTATACTCCCACATATGCCAGATTCAGCAACGGATACGGCTTCCCCAACTTGCCCACTTCCATACGTGT
CCTCCTTACCAGAAATTTATCCTTAAGGTCGTCAGCTATCCTGCAGGCGATCTCTCGATTTCGATCAAGA
CATTCCTTTAATGGTCTTTTCTGGACACCACTAGGGGTCAGAAGTAGTTCATCAAACTTTCTTCCCTCCC
TAATCTCATTGGTTACCTTGGGCTATCGAAACTTAATTAACCAGTCAAGTCAGCTACTTGGCGAGATCGA
CTTGTCTGGGTTTCGACTACGCTCAGAATTGCGTCAGTCAAGTTCGATCTGGTCCTTGCTATTGCACCCG
TTCTCCGATTACGAGTTTCATTTAAATCATGTGAGCAAAAGGCCAGCAAAAGGCCAGGAACCGTAAAAAG
GCCGCGTTGCTGGCGTTTTTCCATAGGCTCCGCCCCCCTGACGAGCATCACAAAAATCGACGCTCAAGTC
AGAGGTGGCGAAACCCGACAGGACTATAAAGATACCAGGCGTTTCCCCCTGGAAGCTCCCTCGTGCGCTC
TCCTGTTCCGACCCTGCCGCTTACCGGATACCTGTCCGCCTTTCTCCCTTCGGGAAGCGTGGCGCTTTCT
CATAGCTCACGCTGTAGGTATCTCAGTTCGGTGTAGGTCGTTCGCTCCAAGCTGGGCTGTGTGCACGAAC
CCCCCGTTCAGCCCGACCGCTGCGCCTTATCCGGTAACTATCGTCTTGAGTCCAACCCGGTAAGACACGA
CTTATCGCCACTGGCAGCAGCCACTGGTAACAGGATTAGCAGAGCGAGGTATGTAGGCGGTGCTACAGAG
TTCTTGAAGTGGTGGCCTAACTACGGCTACACTAGAAGAACAGTATTTGGTATCTGCGCTCTGCTGAAGC
CAGTTACCTTCGGAAAAAGAGTTGGTAGCTCTTGATCCGGCAAACAAACCACCGCTGGTAGCGGTGGTTT
TTTTGTTTGCAAGCAGCAGATTACGCGCAGAAAAAAAGGATCTCAAGAAGATCCTTTGATCTTTTCTACG
GGGTCTGACGCTCAGTGGAACGAAAACTCACGTTAAGGGATTTTGGTCATGAGATTATCAAAAAGGATCT
TCACCTAGATCCTTTTAAATTAAAAATGAAGTTTTAAATCAATCTAAAGTATATATGAGTAAACTTGGTC
TGACAGTTACCAATGCTTAATCAGTGAGGCACCTATCTCAGCGATCTGTCTATTTCGTTCATCCATAGTT
GCATTTAAATTTCCGAACTCTCCAAGGCCCTCGTCGGAAAATCTTCAAACCTTTCGTCCGATCCATCTTG
CAGGCTACCTCTCGAACGAACTATCGCAAGTCTCTTGGCCGGCCTTGCGCCTTGGCTATTGCTTGGCAGC
GCCTATCGCCAGGTATTACTCCAATCCCGAATATCCGAGATCGGGATCACCCGAGAGAAGTTCAACCTAC
ATCCTCAATCCCGATCTATCCGAGATCCGAGGAATATCGAAATCGGGGCGCGCCTGGTGTACCGAGAACG
ATCCTCTCAGTGCGAGTCTCGACGATCCATATCGTTGCTTGGCAGTCAGCCAGTCGGAATCCAGCTTGGG
ACCCAGGAAGTCCAATCGTCAGATATTGTACTCAAGCCTGGTCACGGCAGCGTACCGATCTGTTTAAACC
TAGATATTGATAGTCTGATCGGTCAACGTATAATCGAGTCCTAGCTTTTGCAAACATCTATCAAGAGACA
GGATCAGCAGGAGGCTTTCGCATGAGTATTCAACATTTCCGTGTCGCCCTTATTCCCTTTTTTGCGGCAT
TTTGCCTTCCTGTTTTTGCTCACCCAGAAACGCTGGTGAAAGTAAAAGATGCTGAAGATCAGTTGGGTGC
GCGAGTGGGTTACATCGAACTGGATCTCAACAGCGGTAAGATCCTTGAGAGTTTTCGCCCCGAAGAACGC
TTTCCAATGATGAGCACTTTTAAAGTTCTGCTATGTGGCGCGGTATTATCCCGTATTGACGCCGGGCAAG
AGCAACTCGGTCGCCGCATACACTATTCTCAGAATGACTTGGTTGAGTATTCACCAGTCACAGAAAAGCA
TCTTACGGATGGCATGACAGTAAGAGAATTATGCAGTGCTGCCATAACCATGAGTGATAACACTGCGGCC
AACTTACTTCTGACAACGATTGGAGGACCGAAGGAGCTAACCGCTTTTTTGCACAACATGGGGGATCATG
TAACTCGCCTTGATCGTTGGGAACCGGAGCTGAATGAAGCCATACCAAACGACGAGCGTGACACCACGAT
GCCTGTAGCAATGGCAACAACCTTGCGTAAACTATTAACTGGCGAACTACTTACTCTAGCTTCCCGGCAA
CAGTTGATAGACTGGATGGAGGCGGATAAAGTTGCAGGACCACTTCTGCGCTCGGCCCTTCCGGCTGGCT
GGTTTATTGCTGATAAATCTGGAGCCGGTGAGCGTGGGTCTCGCGGTATCATTGCAGCACTGGGGCCAGA
TGGTAAGCCCTCCCGTATCGTAGTTATCTACACGACGGGGAGTCAGGCAACTATGGATGAACGAAATAGA
CAGATCGCTGAGATAGGTGCCTCACTGATTAAGCATTGGTAACCGATTCTAGGTGCATTGGCGCAGAAAA
AAATGCCTGATGCGACGCTGCGCGTCTTATACTCCCACATATGCCAGATTCAGCAACGGATACGGCTTCC
CCAACTTGCCCACTTCCATACGTGTCCTCCTTACCAGAAATTTATCCTTAAGATCCCGAATCGTTTAAAC
TCGACTCTGGCTCTATCGAATCTCCGTCGTTTCGAGCTTACGCGAACAGCCGTGGCGCTCATTTGCTCGT
CGGGCATCGAATCTCGTCAGCTATCGTCAGCTTACCTTTTTGGCAGCGATCGCGGCTCCCGACATCTTGG
ACCATTAGCTCCACAGGTATCTTCTTCCCTCTAGTGGTCATAACAGCAGCTTCAGCTACCTCTCAATTCA
AAAAACCCCTCAAGACCCGTTTAGAGGCCCCAAGGGGTTATGCTATCAATCGTTGCGTTACACACACAAA
AAACCAACACACATCCATCTTCGATGGATAGCGATTTTATTATCTAACTGCTGATCGAGTGTAGCCAGAT
CTAGTAATCAATTACGGGGTCATTAGTTCATAGCCCATATATGGAGTTCCGCGTTACATAACTTACGGTA
AATGGCCCGCCTGGCTGACCGCCCAACGACCCCCGCCCATTGACGTCAATAATGACGTATGTTCCCATAG
TAACGCCAATAGGGACTTTCCATTGACGTCAATGGGTGGAGTATTTACGGTAAACTGCCCACTTGGCAGT
ACATCAAGTGTATCATATGCCAAGTACGCCCCCTATTGACGTCAATGACGGTAAATGGCCCGCCTGGCAT
TATGCCCAGTACATGACCTTATGGGACTTTCCTACTTGGCAGTACATCTACGTATTAGTCATCGCTATTA
CCATGCTGATGCGGTTTTGGCAGTACATCAATGGGCGTGGATAGCGGTTTGACTCACGGGGATTTCCAAG
TCTCCACCCCATTGACGTCAATGGGAGTTTGTTTTGGCACCAAAATCAACGGGACTTTCCAAAATGTCGT
AACAACTCCGCCCCATTGACGCAAATGGGCGGTAGGCGTGTACGGTGGGAGGTCTATATAAGCAGAGCTG
GTTTAGTGAACCGTCAGATCAGATCTTTGTCGATCCTACCATCCACTCGACACACCCGCCAGCGGCCGC
Features (pLannotate 1.2.2; 16 found; start..end, strand, type, name):
      5..541     +  CDS            R1A_SARS2 (fragment) (sequence partly withheld): Experimental evidence at protein level: Swiss-Prot protein existence level 1. [Non-structural protein 10]: Plays a pivotal role in viral transcription by stimulating both nsp14 3'-5' exoribonuclease and nsp16 2'-O-methyltransferase activities. Therefore plays an essential role in viral mRNAs cap methylation. From Severe acute respiratory syndrome coronavirus 2 (2019-nCoV) (SARS-CoV-2).
    657..778     -  polyA_signal   SV40 poly(A) signal: SV40 polyadenylation signal
    801..870     -  CDS            large T antigen (fragment): large T antigen from SV40 (simian virus 40)
    893..939     +  terminator     T7 terminator: transcription terminator for bacteriophage T7 RNA polymerase
    969..1105    +  terminator     rrnG terminator: transcription terminator from the E. coli ribosomal RNA rrnG operon (Albrechtsen et al., 1991)
   1150..1221    +  misc_feature   3' β-globin insulator: insulator downstream of the human β-globin locus (Farrell et al., 2002)
   1447..2035    -  rep_origin     ori: high-copy-number ColE1/pMB1/pBR322/pUC origin of replication
   2207..2271    -  CDS            bla(M) (fragment): β-lactamase lacking the signal sequence; bla(M); allows cytosolic expression of β-lactamase
   2781..3641    +  CDS            AmpR: β-lactamase; bla; confers resistance to ampicillin, carbenicillin, and related antibiotics
   3654..3790    +  terminator     rrnG terminator: transcription terminator from the E. coli ribosomal RNA rrnG operon (Albrechtsen et al., 1991)
   3942..4013    +  misc_feature   5' β-globin insulator: insulator upstream of the human β-globin locus (Farrell et al., 2002)
   4018..4064    -  terminator     T7 terminator: transcription terminator for bacteriophage T7 RNA polymerase
   4082..4130    -  polyA_signal   poly(A) signal: synthetic polyadenylation signal
   4211..4514    +  enhancer       CMV enhancer: human cytomegalovirus immediate early enhancer
   4587..4604    -  promoter       CMV promoter (fragment): human cytomegalovirus (CMV) immediate early promoter
   4667..4718    +  promoter       CMVd2 promoter: truncated human cytomegalovirus (CMV) immediate early promoter that yields moderately reduced expression relative to the full-length promoter
