[The description below was written by a language model from this plasmid's Addgene catalogue record and pLannotate feature annotations shown in this document.]
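Description:
pGBW-m4134193 is a mammalian expression plasmid built on the pTwist_CMV_6 backbone and carrying the wild-type SARS-CoV-2 leader protein, the N-terminal cleavage product of the ORF1ab polyprotein, commonly called nsp1. The plasmid is propagated in E. coli at high copy through a ColE1/pUC-type origin of replication and is selected with ampicillin via a full-length β-lactamase (AmpR) gene. No mammalian selection marker is recorded or annotated, which fits transient transfection use, although the record does not say so.

The insert of about 530 bp sits at the start of the sequence record. It is annotated as a fragment of the SARS-CoV-2 replicase polyprotein 1a. The nsp10 function text attached to that annotation is generic to the polyprotein database entry and does not describe this insert. Expression is driven by CMV immediate early elements, namely the CMV enhancer plus promoter segments. These lie at the end of the circular map, directly upstream of the coding sequence. Transcripts are terminated by an SV40 polyadenylation signal downstream of the insert. According to the catalogue entry, the backbone supplies a C-terminal V5 epitope tag with a TEV protease site, so the tag can be used for detection or pull-down and then cleaved off. Neither the tag nor the TEV site appears in the feature table.

The backbone also contains 5' and 3' β-globin insulator elements, T7 and rrnG transcription terminators, and a synthetic poly(A) signal upstream of the CMV enhancer. These presumably isolate the expression cassette from read-through transcription originating elsewhere in the plasmid. The construct is suited to expressing tagged leader protein in mammalian cells for studying this viral protein.
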