Addgene plasmid #152063: pGBW-m4134193
Purpose: Mammalian expression plasmid for SARS-CoV-2 leader protein
Depositing lab: Ginkgo Bioworks & Benjie Chen. Depositing organization: Ginkgo Bioworks.
Backbone
  Vector backbone: pTwist_CMV_6
  Backbone size w/o insert (bp): 4180
  Vector type: Mammalian Expression
Growth in bacteria
  Bacterial resistance: Ampicillin, 100 μg/mL
  Growth temperature: 37°C
  Growth strain: DH5alpha
  Copy number: High Copy
Gene/Insert
  Gene/Insert name: SARS-CoV-2 leader protein
  Species: Severe acute respiratory syndrome coronavirus 2
  Insert size (bp): 533
  Mutation: wt
  Entrez Gene: ORF1ab (a.k.a. GU280_gp01)
  Promoter: CMV
  Tag / fusion protein: Cleavable TEV;V5 (C terminal on backbone)
  Cloning method: Unknown
Resource information
  A portion of this plasmid was derived from a plasmid made by: GinkgoBioworks
Depositor comments: NCBI reference sequence: YP_009725297.1
How to cite: pGBW-m4134193 was a gift from Ginkgo Bioworks & Benjie Chen (Addgene plasmid # 152063 ; http://n2t.net/addgene:152063 ; RRID:Addgene_152063)
